>Addgene plasmid #162387 | pGP-20XUAS-IVS-Syn21-jGCaMP8m-p10 | addgene full sequence | sequence record 331881 | Addgene NGS Result
ATTTTTATAGGTTAATGTCATGATAATAATGGTTTCTTAGACTCAGGTGGCACTTTTCGGGGAAATGTGC
GCGGAACCCCTATTTGTTTATTTTTCTAAATACATTCAAATATGTATCCGCTCATGAGACAATAACCCTG
ATAAATGCTTCAATAATATTGAAAAAGGAAGAGTATGAGTATTCAACATTTCCGTGTCGCCCTTATTCCC
TTTTTTGCGGCATTTTGCCTTCCTGTTTTTGCTCACCCAGAAACGCTGGTGAAAGTAAAAGATGCTGAAG
ATCAGTTGGGTGCACGAGTGGGTTACATCGAACTGGATCTCAACAGCGGTAAGATCCTTGAGAGTTTTCG
CCCCGAAGAACGTTTTCCAATGATGAGCACTTTTAAAGTTCTGCTATGTGGCGCGGTATTATCCCGTATT
GACGCCGGGCAAGAGCAACTCGGTCGCCGCATACACTATTCTCAGAATGACTTGGTTGAGTACTCACCAG
TCACAGAAAAGCATCTTACGGATGGCATGACAGTAAGAGAATTATGCAGTGCTGCCATAACCATGAGTGA
TAACACTGCGGCCAACTTACTTCTGACAACGATCGGAGGACCGAAGGAGCTAACCGCTTTTTTGCACAAC
ATGGGGGATCATGTAACTCGCCTTGATCGTTGGGAACCGGAGCTGAATGAAGCCATACCAAACGACGAGC
GTGACACCACGATGCCTGTAGCAATGGCAACAACGTTGCGCAAACTATTAACTGGCGAACTACTTACTCT
AGCTTCCCGGCAACAATTAATAGACTGGATGGAGGCGGATAAAGTTGCAGGACCACTTCTGCGCTCGGCC
CTTCCGGCTGGCTGGTTTATTGCTGATAAATCTGGAGCCGGTGAGCGTGGGTCTCGCGGTATCATTGCAG
CACTGGGGCCAGATGGTAAGCCCTCCCGTATCGTAGTTATCTACACGACGGGGAGTCAGGCAACTATGGA
TGAACGAAATAGACAGATCGCTGAGATAGGTGCCTCACTGATTAAGCATTGGTAACTGTCAGACCAAGTT
TACTCATATATACTTTAGATTGATTTAAAACTTCATTTTTAATTTAAAAGGATCTAGGTGAAGATCCTTT
TTGATAATCTCATGACCAAAATCCCTTAACGTGAGTTTTCGTTCCACTGAGCGTCAGACCCCGTAGAAAA
GATCAAAGGATCTTCTTGAGATCCTTTTTTTCTGCGCGTAATCTGCTGCTTGCAAACAAAAAAACCACCG
CTACCAGCGGTGGTTTGTTTGCCGGATCAAGAGCTACCAACTCTTTTTCCGAAGGTAACTGGCTTCAGCA
GAGCGCAGATACCAAATACTGTTCTTCTAGTGTAGCCGTAGTTAGGCCACCACTTCAAGAACTCTGTAGC
ACCGCCTACATACCTCGCTCTGCTAATCCTGTTACCAGTGGCTGCTGCCAGTGGCGATAAGTCGTGTCTT
ACCGGGTTGGACTCAAGACGATAGTTACCGGATAAGGCGCAGCGGTCGGGCTGAACGGGGGGTTCGTGCA
CACAGCCCAGCTTGGAGCGAACGACCTACACCGAACTGAGATACCTACAGCGTGAGCTATGAGAAAGCGC
CACGCTTCCCGAAGGGAGAAAGGCGGACAGGTATCCGGTAAGCGGCAGGGTCGGAACAGGAGAGCGCACG
AGGGAGCTTCCAGGGGGAAACGCCTGGTATCTTTATAGTCCTGTCGGGTTTCGCCACCTCTGACTTGAGC
GTCGATTTTTGTGATGCTCGTCAGGGGGGCGGAGCCTATGGAAAAACGCCAGCAACGCGGCCTTTTTACG
GTTCCTGGCCTTTTGCTGGCCTTTTGCTCACATGTTACCGTCGACGATGTAGGTCACGGTCTCGAAGCCG
CGGTGCGGGTGCCAGGGCGTGCCCTTGGGCTCCCCGGGCGCGTACTCCACCTCACCCATCTGGTCCATCA
TGATGAACGGGTCGAGGTGGCGGTAGTTGATCCCGGCGAACGCGCGGCGCACCGGGAAGCCCTCGCCCTC
GAAACCGCTGGGCGCGGTGGTCACGGTGAGCACGGGACGTGCGACGGCGTCGGCGGGTGCGGATACGCGG
GGCAGCGTCAGCGGGTTCTCGACGGTCACGGCGGGCATGTCGACAAGCCGAACATATGGGCGCGCCTAGT
ATGTATGTAAGTTAATAAAACCCATTTTTGCGGAAAGTAGATAAAAAAAACATTTTTTTTTTTTACTGCA
CTGGATATCATTGAACTTATCTGATCAGTTTTAAATTTACTTCGATCCAAGGGTATTTGATGTACCAGGT
TCTTTCGATTACCTCTCACTCAAAATGACATTCCACTCAAAGTCAGCGCTGTTTGCCTCCTTCTCTGTCC
ACAGAAATATCGCCGTCTCTTTCGCCGCTGCGTCCGCTATCTCTTTCGCCACCGTTTGTAGCGTTACGTA
GCGTCAATGTCCGCCTTCAGTTGCATTTTGTCAGCGGTTTCGTGACGAAGCTCCAAGCGGTTTACGCCAT
CAATTAAACACAAAGTGCTGTGCCAAAACTCCTCTCGCTTCTTATTTTTGTTTGTTTTTTGAGTGATTGG
GGTGGTGATTGGTTTTGGGTGGGTAAGCAGGGGAAAGTGTGAAAAATCCCGGCAATGGGCCAAGAGGATC
AGGAGCTATTAATTCGCGGAGGCAGCAAACACCCATCTGCCGAGCATCTGAACAATGTGAGTAGTACATG
TGCATACATCTTAAGTTCACTTGATCTATAGGAACTGCGATTGCAACATCAAATTGTCTGCGGCGTGAGA
ACTGCGACCCACAAAAATCCCAAACCGCAATTGCACAAACAAATAGTGACACGAAACAGATTATTCTGGT
AGCTGTTCTCGCTATATAAGACAATTTTTGAGATCATATCATGATCAAGACATCTAAAGGCATTCATTTT
CGACTATATTCTTTTTTACAAAAAATATAACAACCAGATATTTTAAGCTGATCCTAGATGCACAAAAAAT
AAATAAAAGTATAAACCTACTTCGTAGGATACTTCGGGGTACTTTTTGTTCGGGGTTAGATGAGCATAAC
GCTTGTAGTTGATATTTGAGATCCCCTATCATTGCAGGGTGACAGCGGAGCGGCTTCGCAGAGCTGCATT
AACCAGGGCTTCGGGCAGGCCAAAAACTACGGCACGCTCCGGCCACCCAGTCCGCCGGAGGACTCCGGTT
CAGGGAGCGGCCAACTAGCCGAGAACCTCACCTATGCCTGGCACAATATGGACATCTTTGGGGCGGTCAA
TCAGCCGGGCTCCGGATGGCGGCAGCTGGTCAACCGGACACGCGGACTATTCTGCAACGAGCGACACATA
CCGGCGCCCAGGAAACATTTGCTCAAGAACGGTGAGTTTCTATTCGCAGTCGGCTGATCTGTGTGAAATC
TTAATAAAGGGTCCAATTACCAATTTGAAACTCAGTTTGCGGCGTGGCCTATCCGGGCGAACTTTTGGCC
GTGATGGGCAGTTCCGGTGCCGGAAAGACGACCCTGCTGAATGCCCTTGCCTTTCGATCGCCGCAGGGCA
TCCAAGTATCGCCATCCGGGATGCGACTGCTCAATGGCCAACCTGTGGACGCCAAGGAGATGCAGGCCAG
GTGCGCCTATGTCCAGCAGGATGACCTCTTTATCGGCTCCCTAACGGCCAGGGAACACCTGATTTTCCAA
GCCATGGTGCGGATGCCACGACATCTGACCTATCGGCAGCGAGTGGCCCGCGTGGATCAGGTGATCCAGG
AGCTTTCGCTCAGCAAATGTCAGCACACGATCATCGGTGTGCCCGGCAGGGTGAAAGGTCTGTCCGGCGG
AGAAAGGAAGCGTCTGGCATTCGCCTCCGAGGCTCTAACCGATCCGCCGCTTCTGATCTGCGATGAGCCC
ACCTCCGGACTGGACTCCTTTACCGCCCACAGCGTCGTCCAGGTGCTGAAGAAGCTGTCGCAGAAGGGCA
AGACCGTCATCCTGACCATTCATCAGCCGTCTTCCGAGCTGTTTGAGCTCTTTGACAAGATCCTTCTGAT
GGCCGAGGGCAGGGTAGCTTTCTTGGGCACTCCCAGCGAAGCCGTCGACTTCTTTTCCTAGTGAGTTCGA
TGTGTTTATTAAGGGTATCTAGTATTACATAACATCTCAACTCCTATCCAGCGTGGGTGCCCAGTGTCCT
ACCAACTACAATCCGGCGGACTTTTACGTACAGGTGTTGGCCGTTGTGCCCGGACGGGAGATCGAGTCCC
GTGATCGGATCGCCAAGATATGCGACAATTTTGCCATTAGCAAAGTAGCCCGGGATATGGAGCAGTTGTT
GGCCACCAAAAATCTGGAGAAGCCACTGGAGCAGCCGGAGAATGGGTACACCTACAAGGCCACCTGGTTC
ATGCAGTTCCGGGCGGTCCTGTGGCGATCCTGGCTGTCGGTGCTCAAGGAACCACTCCTCGTAAAAGTGC
GACTTATTCAGACAACGGTGAGTGGTTCCAGTGGAAACAAATGATATAACGCTTACAATTCTTGGAAACA
AATTCGCTAGATTTTAGATAGAATTGCCTGATTCCACACCCTTCTTAGTTTTTTTCAATGAGATGTATAG
TTTATAGTTTTGCAGAAGATAAATAAATTTCATTTAACTCGCGAATATTAATGAGATGCGAGTAACATTT
TAATTTGCAGATGGTTGCCATCTTGATTGGCCTCATCTTTTTGGGCCAACAACTCACGCAAGTGGGTGTG
ATGAATATCAACGGAGCCATCTTCCTCTTCCTGACCAACATGACCTTTCAAAACGTCTTTGCCACGATAA
ATGTAAGTCATGTTTAGAATACATTTGCATTTCAATAATTTACTAACTTTCTAATGAATCGATTCGATTT
AGGTGTTCACCTCAGAGCTGCCAGTTTTTATGAGGGAGGCCCGAAGTCGACTTTATCGCTGTGACACATA
CTTTCTGGGCAAAACGATTGCCGAATTGCCGCTTTTTCTCACAGTGCCACTGGTCTTCACGGCGATTGCC
TATCCGATGATCGGACTGCGGGCCGGAGTGCTGCACTTCTTCAACTGCCTGGCGCTGGTCACTCTGGTGG
CCAATGTGTCAACGTCCTTCGGATATCTAATATCCTGCGCCAGCTCCTCGACCTCGATGGCGCTGTCTGT
GGGTCCGCCGGTTATCATACCATTCCTGCTCTTTGGCGGCTTCTTCTTGAACTCGGGCTCGGTGCCAGTA
TACCTCAAATGGTTGTCGTACCTCTCATGGTTCCGTTACGCCAACGAGGGTCTGCTGATTAACCAATGGG
CGGACGTGGAGCCGGGCGAAATTAGCTGCACATCGTCGAACACCACGTGCCCCAGTTCGGGCAAGGTCAT
CCTGGAGACGCTTAACTTCTCCGCCGCCGATCTGCCGCTGGACTACGTGGGTCTGGCCATTCTCATCGTG
AGCTTCCGGGTGCTCGCATATCTGGCTCTAAGACTTCGGGCCCGACGCAAGGAGTAGCCGACATATATCC
GAAATAACTGCTTGTTTTTTTTTTTTACCATTATTACCATCGTGTTTACTGTTTATTGCCCCCTCAAAAA
GCTAATGTAATTATATTTGTGCCAATAAAAACAAGATATGACCTATAGAATACAAGTATTTCCCCTTCGA
ACATCCCCACAAGTAGACTTTGGATTTGTCTTCTAACCAAAAGACTTACACACCTGCATACCTTACATCA
AAAACTCGTTTATCGCTACATAAAACACCGGGATATATTTTTTATATACATACTTTTCAAATCGCGCGCC
CTCTTCATAATTCACCTCCACCACACCACGTTTCGTAGTTGCTCTTTCGCTGTCTCCCACCCGCTCTCCG
CAACACATTCACCTTTTGTTCGACGACCTTGGAGCGACTGTCGTTAGTTCCGCGCGATTCGGTTCGCTCA
AATGGTTCCGAGTGGTTCATTTCGTCTCAATAGAAATTAGTAATAAATATTTGTATGTACAATTTATTTG
CTCCAATATATTTGTATATATTTCCCTCACAGCTATATTTATTCTAATTTAATATTATGACTTTTTAAGG
TAATTTTTTGTGACCTGTTCGGAGTGATTAGCGTTACAATTTGAACTGAAAGTGACATCCAGTGTTTGTT
CCTTGTGTAGATGCATCTCAAAAAAATGGTGGGCATAATAGTGTTGTTTATATATATCAAAAATAACAAC
TATAATAATAAGAATACATTTAATTTAGAAAATGCTTGGATTTCACTGGAACTAGGGCGCGCCTCCGGAA
CATAATGGTGCAGGGCGCTGACTTCCGCGTTTCCAGACTTTACGAAACACGGAAACCGAAGACCATTCAT
GTTGTTGCTCAGGTCGCAGACGTTTTGCAGCAGCAGTCGCTTCACGTTCGCTCGCGTATCGGTGATTCAT
TCTGCTAACCAGTAAGGCAACCCCGCCAGCCTAGCCGGGTCCTCAACGACAGGAGCACGATCATGCGCAC
CCGTGGCCAGGGCCGCAAGCTTGCATGCCTGCAGGTCGGAGTACTGTCCTCCGAGCGGAGTACTGTCCTC
CGAGCGGAGTACTGTCCTCCGAGCGGAGTACTGTCCTCCGAGCGGAGTACTGTCCTCCGAGCGGAGACTC
TAGCCCTAGGGCATGCCTGCAGGTCGGAGTACTGTCCTCCGAGCGGAGTACTGTCCTCCGAGCGGAGTAC
TGTCCTCCGAGCGGAGTACTGTCCTCCGAGCGGAGTACTGTCCTCCGAGCGGAGACTCTAGCGCTAGCGC
ATGCCTGCAGGTCGGAGTACTGTCCTCCGAGCGGAGTACTGTCCTCCGAGCGGAGTACTGTCCTCCGAGC
GGAGTACTGTCCTCCGAGCGGAGTACTGTCCTCCGAGCGGAGACTCTAGCACTAGTGCATGCCTGCAGGT
CGGAGTACTGTCCTCCGAGCGGAGTACTGTCCTCCGAGCGGAGTACTGTCCTCCGAGCGGAGTACTGTCC
TCCGAGCGGAGTACTGTCCTCCGAGCGGAGACTCTAGCGACGTCGAGCGCCGGAGTATAAATAGAGGCGC
TTCGTCTACGGAGCGACAATTCAATTCAAACAAGCAAAGTGAACACGTCGCTAAGCGAAAGCTAAGCAAA
TAAACAAGCGCAGCTGAACAAGCTAAACAATCTGCAGTAAAGTGCAAGTTAAAGTGAATCAATTAAAAGT
AACCAGCAACCAAGTAAATCAACTGCAACTACTGAAATCTGCCAAGAAGTAATTATTGAATACAAGAAGA
GAACTCTGAATAGATCTAAAAGGTAGGTTCAACCACTGATGCCTAGGCACACCGAAACGACTAACCCTAA
TTCTTATCCTTTACTTCAGGCGGCCGCAACTTAAAAAAAAAAATCAAAATGCACCACCACCATCATCATA
CCAGGCGGAAAAAGACCTTCAAAGAGGTCGCCACAGCCGTGAAAATCATCGGCCGATTGATGGGATTGAA
GATTAACGTGTATATTAAGGCCGATAAACAGAAGAACGGCATCAAGGCCAATTTCCATATACGGCACAAC
ATCGAAGACGGAGGCGTCCAGCTGGCCTACCATTACCAGCAGAACACACCTATCGGCGATGGACCGGTGC
TGTTGCCGGATAATCACTACCTGAGTGTGGAAAGTAAGTTGTCGAAGGACCCTAACGAAAAACGCGACCA
CATGGTGTTGCTCGAATTCGTGACGGCGGCCGGAATCACACTGGGTATGGACGAACTGTACAAGGGCGGA
ACCGGAGGATCGATGGTAAGCAAAGGCGAGGAGCTGTTTACCGGCGTGGTGCCGATTTTGGTGGAGTTGG
ACGGCGATGTCAACGGCCACAAGTTCAGCGTGAGCGGTGAGGGTGAGGGCGATGCAACCTACGGCAAACT
GACATTGAAATTCATCTGCACCACGGGAAAACTCCCGGTTCCATGGCCAACACTGGTCACCACTCTGACT
TATGGCGTTCAGTGCTTTAGCCGGTACCCCGACCATATGAAACAGCATGACTTCTTTAAGTCCGCGATGC
CCGAGGGTTACATCCAAGAGCGAACAATCTTCTTCAAGGATGACGGCAATTACAAGACGCGCGCAGAAGT
CAAGTTCGAGGGCGATACCCTGGTGAACAGGATTGAATTGAAAGGCATTGACTTTAAGGAGGATGGAAAC
ATCCTGGGCCATAAGCTGGAGTACAACCTGCCGGACCAGCTGACAGAGGAGCAAATCGCGGAGTACAAGG
AAGCCTTTAGCCTGTTCGACAAGGACGGTGATGGCACGATTACCACAAAAGAGTTGGGCACCGTCATGCG
CAGTCTGGGACAAAATCCTACTGAAGCTGAGCTGCAGGACATGATTAACGAGGTCGATGCAGATGGCGAC
GGCACTATCGACTTTCCCGAGTTCTTGACAATGATGGCCCGCAAGATGAAGTACCGGGATACCGAGGAGG
AGATCCGCGAAGCCTTTGGCGTGTTCGATAAAGACGGCAATGGCTACATTAGCGCTGCGGAGCTGCGCCA
TGTCATGACCAACTTGGGCGAGAAGCTCACGGACGAGGAAGTGGACGAAATGATACGCGAAGCGGACATC
GATGGCGATGGCCAGGTCAACTATGAGGAATTCGTTCAAATGATGACCGCAAAGTAAGGTGTACAAATCT
AGAATGAATCGTTTTTAAAATAACAAATCAATTGTTTTATAATATTCGTACGATTCTTTGATTATGTAAT
AAAATGTGATCATTAGGAAGATTACGAAAAATATAAAAAATATGAGTTCTGTGTGTATAACAAATGCTGT
AAACGCCACAATTGTGTTTGTTGCAAATAAACCCATGATTATTTGATTAAAATTGTTGTTTTCTTTGTTC
ATAGACAATAGTGTGTTTTGCCTAAACGTGTACTGCATAAACTCCATGCGAGTGTATAGCGAGCTAGTGG
CTAACGCTTGCCCCACCAAAGTAGATTCGTCAAAATCCTCAATTTCATCACCCTCCTCCAAGTTTAACAT
TTGGCCGTCGGAATTAACTTCTAAAGATGCCACATAATCTAATAAATGAAATAGAGATTCAAACGTGGCG
TCATCGTCCGTTTCGACCATTTCCGAAAAGAACTCGGGCATAAACTCTATGATTTCTCTGGACGTGGTGT
TGTCGAAACTCTCAAAGTACGCAGTCAGGAACGTGCGCGACATGTCGTCGGGAAACTCGCGCGGAAACAT
GTTGTTGTAACCGAACGGGTCCCATAGCGCCAAAACCAAATCTGCCAGCGTCAATAGAATGAGCACGATG
CCGACAATGGAGCTGGCTTGGATAGCGATTCGAGTTAACGGCCGGCCGTTTAAACGAATTCTTGAAGACG
AAAGGGCCTCGTGATACGCCT
Features (pLannotate 1.2.2; 16 found; start..end, strand, type, name):
     70..174     +  promoter       AmpR promoter: bla
    175..1035    +  CDS            AmpR: β-lactamase; bla; confers resistance to ampicillin, carbenicillin, and related antibiotics
   1206..1794    +  rep_origin     ori: high-copy-number ColE1/pMB1/pBR322/pUC origin of replication
   1881..1950    +  protein_bind   attB: attB site for the φC31 integrase (Groth et al., 2000) phage φC31 integrase
   2166..6285    +  gene           mini-white: white; This modified version of the white gene lacks part of the first intron.
   6290..6445    +  CDS            YPB1_ECOLX (fragment): Protein predicted: Swiss-Prot protein existence level 4. From Escherichia coli.
   6527..6548    -  misc_feature   MCS (fragment): pUC18/19 multiple cloning site
   6547..6641    +  protein_bind   5X UAS: five tandem copies of the "ScaI site" 17-mer CGGAGTACTGTCCTCCG, an upstream activating sequence (UAS) that efficiently binds yeast Gal4 (Webster et al., 1988; Pfeiffer et al., 2010) GAL4
   6675..6769    +  protein_bind   5X UAS: five tandem copies of the "ScaI site" 17-mer CGGAGTACTGTCCTCCG, an upstream activating sequence (UAS) that efficiently binds yeast Gal4 (Webster et al., 1988; Pfeiffer et al., 2010) GAL4
   6803..6897    +  protein_bind   5X UAS: five tandem copies of the "ScaI site" 17-mer CGGAGTACTGTCCTCCG, an upstream activating sequence (UAS) that efficiently binds yeast Gal4 (Webster et al., 1988; Pfeiffer et al., 2010) GAL4
   6916..6932    -  misc_feature   MCS (fragment): pUC18/19 multiple cloning site
   6931..7025    +  protein_bind   5X UAS: five tandem copies of the "ScaI site" 17-mer CGGAGTACTGTCCTCCG, an upstream activating sequence (UAS) that efficiently binds yeast Gal4 (Webster et al., 1988; Pfeiffer et al., 2010) GAL4
   7050..7288    +  promoter       hsp70 promoter: Drosophila melanogaster hsp70Bb promoter
   7303..7369    +  intron         Mhc intron: modified Drosophila myosin heavy chain intron 16 (Pfeiffer et al., 2010)
   7456..8664    +  CDS            GCaMP2 (fragment): GCaMP2 is a basic (constitutively fluorescent) green fluorescent protein published in 2006, derived from Aequorea victoria.
   8698..9354    -  CDS            P74 (fragment): PIF0_NPVAC - Experimental evidence at protein level: Swiss-Prot protein existence level 1. Plays an essential role for oral infectivity of occlusion- derived virus (ODV) and functions also in host midgut attachment and fusion by binding to a specific host receptor. From Autographa californica nuclear polyhedrosis virus (AcMNPV).
