[The description below was written by a language model from this plasmid's Addgene catalogue record and pLannotate feature annotations shown in this document.]
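Description:
pGP-20XUAS-IVS-Syn21-jGCaMP8m-p10 is a Drosophila melanogaster transgenesis and expression plasmid derived from the pJFRC7 backbone, built to place the fast genetically encoded calcium indicator jGCaMP8m under Gal4 control. In bacteria it is maintained through a ColE1/pUC-type origin and selected with ampicillin via the bla gene. The catalogue lists it as low copy, although the origin is annotated as a high-copy type. For fly work it carries a φC31 integrase attB site, which allows site-specific insertion into attP landing sites in the genome. It also carries a mini-white gene that serves as an eye-colour marker for identifying transformants.

The expression cassette begins with four blocks of five Gal4-binding sites, giving the 20XUAS array, placed upstream of the hsp70Bb promoter. Transcription therefore depends on Gal4 supplied by a driver line. A modified myosin heavy chain intron (the IVS) follows the promoter. The construct name also indicates a Syn21 translational enhancer leader, which is not annotated separately in the feature table. The coding sequence is jGCaMP8m (variant 686), recorded as a 1269 bp insert with an N-terminal 6xHis tag and the listed mutations A25G and F286Y, with components attributed to rat, chicken and jellyfish. The annotation software matches it only as a GCaMP2 fragment, which reflects shared GCaMP ancestry. The downstream region annotated as an antisense AcMNPV P74 fragment most likely corresponds to the baculovirus p10 3′UTR/terminator named in the construct. In this vector family, the IVS, Syn21 and p10 elements are used together to boost transgene expression.

The plasmid is used to generate UAS-jGCaMP8m fly lines for cell-type-specific calcium imaging of neural activity.
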