Addgene plasmid #162387: pGP-20XUAS-IVS-Syn21-jGCaMP8m-p10
Purpose: Gal4 activated transgene expression of ultrafast protein calcium sensor under the hsp70 promoter in D. melanogaster
Depositing lab: GENIE Project. Depositing organization: HHMI, Janelia Research Campus. Publication: jGCaMP8 Fast Genetically Encoded Calcium Indicators. Zhang Y, Rózsa M, Bushey D, Zheng J, Reep D, Broussard GJ, Tsang A, Tsegaye G, Patel R, Narayan S, Li JX, Zhang R, Ahrens MB, Turner GC, Wang SS-H, Svoboda K, Korff W, Schreiter ER, Hasseman JP, Kolb I, Looger LL. Janelia Research Campus, Online Resource (2020) doi:10.25378/janelia.13148243.
Backbone
  Vector backbone: derived from pJFRC7
  Backbone manufacturer: Gerald Rubin
  Vector type: Insect Expression
Growth in bacteria
  Bacterial resistance: Ampicillin, 100 μg/mL
  Growth temperature: 37°C
  Growth strain: NEB Stable
  Copy number: Low Copy
Gene/Insert
  Gene/Insert name: jGCaMP8m (alt name: variant 686)
  Species: R. norvegicus (rat), G. gallus (chicken); A. victoria (jellyfish)
  Insert size (bp): 1269
  Mutation: A25G F286Y
  Promoter: hsp70
  Tag / fusion protein: 6xHis (N terminal on insert)
  Cloning method: Gibson Cloning
Terms and licenses: Academic/Nonprofit Terms; Industry Terms: Not Available to Industry
Depositor comments: For additional description and application data, see Zhang & Rózsa et al. (2023). Fast and sensitive GCaMP calcium indicators for imaging neural populations. Nature, 615(7954), 884–891. https://doi.org/10.1038/s41586-023-05828-9.
How to cite: pGP-20XUAS-IVS-Syn21-jGCaMP8m-p10 was a gift from GENIE Project (Addgene plasmid # 162387 ; http://n2t.net/addgene:162387 ; RRID:Addgene_162387)
