>Addgene plasmid #162387 | pGP-20XUAS-IVS-Syn21-jGCaMP8m-p10 | depositor partial sequence | sequence record 314723 | jGCaMP8m insert
ATGCACCACCACCATCATCATACCAGGCGGAAAAAGACCTTCAAAGAGGTCGCCACAGCCGTGAAAATCA
TCGGCCGATTGATGGGATTGAAGATTAACGTGTATATTAAGGCCGATAAACAGAAGAACGGCATCAAGGC
CAATTTCCATATACGGCACAACATCGAAGACGGAGGCGTCCAGCTGGCCTACCATTACCAGCAGAACACA
CCTATCGGCGATGGACCGGTGCTGTTGCCGGATAATCACTACCTGAGTGTGGAAAGTAAGTTGTCGAAGG
ACCCTAACGAAAAACGCGACCACATGGTGTTGCTCGAATTCGTGACGGCGGCCGGAATCACACTGGGTAT
GGACGAACTGTACAAGGGCGGAACCGGAGGATCGATGGTAAGCAAAGGCGAGGAGCTGTTTACCGGCGTG
GTGCCGATTTTGGTGGAGTTGGACGGCGATGTCAACGGCCACAAGTTCAGCGTGAGCGGTGAGGGTGAGG
GCGATGCAACCTACGGCAAACTGACATTGAAATTCATCTGCACCACGGGAAAACTCCCGGTTCCATGGCC
AACACTGGTCACCACTCTGACTTATGGCGTTCAGTGCTTTAGCCGGTACCCCGACCATATGAAACAGCAT
GACTTCTTTAAGTCCGCGATGCCCGAGGGTTACATCCAAGAGCGAACAATCTTCTTCAAGGATGACGGCA
ATTACAAGACGCGCGCAGAAGTCAAGTTCGAGGGCGATACCCTGGTGAACAGGATTGAATTGAAAGGCAT
TGACTTTAAGGAGGATGGAAACATCCTGGGCCATAAGCTGGAGTACAACCTGCCGGACCAGCTGACAGAG
GAGCAAATCGCGGAGTACAAGGAAGCCTTTAGCCTGTTCGACAAGGACGGTGATGGCACGATTACCACAA
AAGAGTTGGGCACCGTCATGCGCAGTCTGGGACAAAATCCTACTGAAGCTGAGCTGCAGGACATGATTAA
CGAGGTCGATGCAGATGGCGACGGCACTATCGACTTTCCCGAGTTCTTGACAATGATGGCCCGCAAGATG
AAGTACCGGGATACCGAGGAGGAGATCCGCGAAGCCTTTGGCGTGTTCGATAAAGACGGCAATGGCTACA
TTAGCGCTGCGGAGCTGCGCCATGTCATGACCAACTTGGGCGAGAAGCTCACGGACGAGGAAGTGGACGA
AATGATACGCGAAGCGGACATCGATGGCGATGGCCAGGTCAACTATGAGGAATTCGTTCAAATGATGACC
GCAAAGTAA
